Addgene plasmid #190605: pWPT-mCherry
Purpose: Obtained by cloning 5 stop codons in place of the EGFP Kozak sequence in pWPT-/mEGFP-1T-IRES-mCherry
Depositing lab: Alessandro Quattrone. Depositing organization: Universita degli Studi di Trento. Publication: Translational enhancement by base editing of the Kozak sequence rescues haploinsufficiency. Ambrosini C, Destefanis E, Kheir E, Broso F, Alessandrini F, Longhi S, Battisti N, Pesce I, Dassi E, Petris G, Cereseto A, Quattrone A. Nucleic Acids Res. 2022 Oct 14;50(18):10756-10771. doi: 10.1093/nar/gkac799. PubMed 36165847.
Backbone
  Vector backbone: Plasmid 49235: pWPT-/GCCACC-mEGFP-IRES-mCherry
  Backbone size w/o insert (bp): 10727
  Total vector size (bp): 10721
  Vector type: Lentiviral
Growth in bacteria
  Bacterial resistance: Ampicillin, 100 μg/mL
  Growth temperature: 30°C
  Growth strain: NEB Stable
  Copy number: High Copy
Gene/Insert 1
  Gene/Insert name: mEGFP
  Species: Synthetic
  Insert size (bp): 738
  Mutation: EGFP Kozak sequence has been replaced with a stretch of stop codons, impeding EGFP expression.
  Promoter: EIF1-short
  Cloning method: Restriction Enzyme; 5′ cloning site XhoI (not destroyed); 3′ cloning site EcoRI (not destroyed)
  Sequencing primers: 5′ ATAAGTGCAGTAGTCGCCGT
Gene/Insert 2
  Gene/Insert name: mCherry
  Species: Synthetic
  Insert size (bp): 711
Terms and licenses: Academic/Nonprofit Terms; Industry Terms: Not Available to Industry
How to cite: pWPT-mCherry was a gift from Alessandro Quattrone (Addgene plasmid # 190605 ; http://n2t.net/addgene:190605 ; RRID:Addgene_190605)
