[The description below was written by a language model from this plasmid's Addgene catalogue record and pLannotate feature annotations shown in this document.]
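Description:
pWPT-mCherry is an HIV-1-based lentiviral transfer plasmid of about 10.7 kb, derived from the pWPT bicistronic reporter pWPT-/GCCACC-mEGFP-IRES-mCherry. It is maintained in E. coli through a high-copy ColE1/pUC-type origin and an ampicillin resistance gene (AmpR, β-lactamase). The feature table also picks up remnants of older backbone elements, including an SV40 promoter followed by gpt fragments, SV40 small t intron and poly(A) sequences, and fragments of TcR, rop and bom. The viral portion comprises an upstream LTR, the Ψ packaging signal with a partial gag sequence, the RRE for Rev-dependent nuclear export, and the cPPT/CTS. After the expression cassette come a WPRE that enhances transcript expression and a truncated 3′ LTR. A loxP site lies immediately upstream of that LTR.

The payload is a single transcription unit driven by a short EF-1α promoter (recorded as "EIF1-short" and annotated as the EF-1α core promoter). It contains mEGFP, an EMCV IRES and mCherry in that order. In this derivative, the Kozak sequence upstream of mEGFP has been replaced by a stretch of five stop codons. The mEGFP coding sequence is still present, but according to the record its expression is prevented, while mCherry can still be translated cap-independently from the IRES. The construct therefore acts as an mCherry-only version of the dual-colour reporter. The record does not state a specific use. However, its design and the associated work on Kozak sequence editing and translational enhancement suggest a red-only, EGFP-negative control for the family of Kozak-variant reporters, in which mCherry normalises for transduction and transcript level. The sequenced record is 10,737 nt, slightly larger than the catalogued total size.
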