Features (pLannotate 1.2.2; 32 found; start..end, strand, type, name):
     15..725     +  CDS            mEGFP: mEGFP is a basic (constitutively fluorescent) green fluorescent protein published in 2002, derived from Aequorea victoria. It has moderate acid sensitivity.
    887..1349    +  misc_feature   IRES: internal ribosome entry site (IRES) of the encephalomyocarditis virus (EMCV)
   1377..2084    +  CDS            mCherry: mCherry is a basic (constitutively fluorescent) red fluorescent protein published in 2004, derived from Discosoma sp.. It is reported to be a very rapidly-maturing monomer with low acid sensitivity.
   2100..2688    +  misc_feature   WPRE: woodchuck hepatitis virus posttranscriptional regulatory element
   2708..2812    +  CDS            nef (fragment): NEF_HV1LA - Experimental evidence at protein level: Swiss-Prot protein existence level 1. Extracellular Nef protein targets CD4(+) T-lymphocytes for apoptosis by interacting with CXCR4 surface receptors. From Human immunodeficiency virus type 1 group M subtype B (isolate Lai) (HIV-1).
   2833..2866    +  protein_bind   loxP: Cre-mediated recombination occurs in the 8-bp core sequence (GCATACAT). Cre recombinase
   2886..3066    +  LTR            5' LTR (truncated): truncated 5' long terminal repeat (LTR) from HIV-1
   3091..3109    -  promoter       SP6 promoter: promoter for bacteriophage SP6 RNA polymerase
   3337..3616    +  CDS            TcR (fragment): tetracycline efflux protein; tet; confers resistance to tetracycline
   3617..3665    -  misc_feature   bom (fragment): basis of mobility region from pBR322
   3767..3802    -  CDS            rop (fragment): Rop protein, which maintains plasmids at low copy number; rop
   3897..4001    +  promoter       AmpR promoter: bla
   4002..4862    +  CDS            AmpR: β-lactamase; bla; confers resistance to ampicillin, carbenicillin, and related antibiotics
   5033..5621    +  rep_origin     ori: high-copy-number ColE1/pMB1/pBR322/pUC origin of replication
   5804..5860    +  CDS            lacI (fragment): lac repressor; lacI; The lac repressor binds to the lac operator to inhibit transcription in E. coli. This inhibition can be relieved by adding lactose or isopropyl-β-D-thiogalactopyranoside (IPTG).
   5867..6196    +  promoter       SV40 promoter: SV40 enhancer and early promoter
   6396..6515    +  CDS            gpt (fragment): XGPT_ECOLI - Also known as gpp, gxu. Experimental evidence at protein level: Swiss-Prot protein existence level 1. Purine salvage pathway enzyme that catalyzes the transfer of the ribosyl-5-phosphate group from 5-phospho-alpha-D-ribose 1- diphosphate (PRPP) to the N9 position of the 6-oxopurines guanine and xanthine to form the corresponding ribonucleotides GMP (guanosine 5'- monophosphate) and XMP (xanthosine 5'-monophosphate), with the release of PPi. To a lesser extent, also acts on hypoxanthine (PubMed:9100006, PubMed:3886014). Does not ribophosphorylate adenine (PubMed:3886014). From Esch
   6515..6850    +  CDS            gpt (fragment): XGPT_ECOLI - Also known as gpp, gxu. Experimental evidence at protein level: Swiss-Prot protein existence level 1. Purine salvage pathway enzyme that catalyzes the transfer of the ribosyl-5-phosphate group from 5-phospho-alpha-D-ribose 1- diphosphate (PRPP) to the N9 position of the 6-oxopurines guanine and xanthine to form the corresponding ribonucleotides GMP (guanosine 5'- monophosphate) and XMP (xanthosine 5'-monophosphate), with the release of PPi. To a lesser extent, also acts on hypoxanthine (PubMed:9100006, PubMed:3886014). Does not ribophosphorylate adenine (PubMed:3886014). From Esch
   6945..7250    +  CDS            frsA (fragment): FRSA_ECOLI - Also known as yafA. Experimental evidence at protein level: Swiss-Prot protein existence level 1. Catalyzes the hydrolysis of esters (PubMed:15808744). Displays esterase activity toward pNP-butyrate (PubMed:15808744). May stimulate mixed-acid fermentation by acting as a fermentation/respiration switch that down-regulates respiration and up- regulates fermentation rates (PubMed:15169777). From Escherichia coli (strain K12).
   7254..7328    +  CDS            small t antigen (fragment): SV40 (simian virus 40) small t antigen
   7330..7395    +  intron         small t intron: SV40 (simian virus 40) small t antigen intron
   7525..7545    +  CDS            SV40 NLS: nuclear localization signal of SV40 (simian virus 40) large T antigen
   7864..7947    +  CDS            large T antigen (fragment): large T antigen from SV40 (simian virus 40)
   7970..8104    +  polyA_signal   SV40 poly(A) signal: SV40 polyadenylation signal
   8271..8600    +  CDS            nef (fragment): NEF_HV1BR - Experimental evidence at protein level: Swiss-Prot protein existence level 1. Extracellular Nef protein targets CD4(+) T-lymphocytes for apoptosis by interacting with CXCR4 surface receptors (PubMed:14990729). From Human immunodeficiency virus type 1 group M subtype B (isolate BRU/LAI) (HIV-1).
   8648..8905    +  LTR            5' LTR (truncated): truncated 5' long terminal repeat (LTR) from HIV-1
   8952..9077    +  misc_feature   HIV-1 Ψ: packaging signal of human immunodeficiency virus type 1
   9061..9399    +  CDS            HIV-1 gag (fragment): gag protein from human immunodeficiency virus 1; gag
   9574..9807    +  misc_feature   RRE: The Rev response element (RRE) of HIV-1 allows for Rev-dependent mRNA export from the nucleus to the cytoplasm.
  10184..10284   +  CDS            Rev (fragment): human immunodeficiency virus 1 (HIV-1) Rev protein; rev; enhances nuclear export of unspliced and incompletely spliced viral mRNAs
  10303..10420   +  misc_feature   cPPT/CTS: central polypurine tract and central termination sequence of HIV-1
  10477..10688   +  promoter       EF-1α core promoter: core promoter for human elongation factor EF-1α
>Addgene plasmid #190605 | pWPT-mCherry | addgene full sequence | sequence record 375282 | Addgene NGS Result
AGTGATAAGAATTCAGCAAGGGCGAGGAGCTGTTCACCGGGGTGGTGCCCATCCTGGTCGAGCTGGACGG
CGACGTAAACGGCCACAAGTTCAGCGTGTCCGGCGAGGGCGAGGGCGATGCCACCTACGGCAAGCTGACC
CTGAAGTTCATCTGCACCACCGGCAAGCTGCCCGTGCCCTGGCCCACCCTCGTGACCACCCTGACCTACG
GCGTGCAGTGCTTCAGCCGCTACCCCGACCACATGAAGCAGCACGACTTCTTCAAGTCCGCCATGCCCGA
AGGCTACGTCCAGGAGCGCACCATCTTCTTCAAGGACGACGGCAACTACAAGACCCGCGCCGAGGTGAAG
TTCGAGGGCGACACCCTGGTGAACCGCATCGAGCTGAAGGGCATCGACTTCAAGGAGGACGGCAACATCC
TGGGGCACAAGCTGGAGTACAACTACAACAGCCACAACGTCTATATCATGGCCGACAAGCAGAAGAACGG
CATCAAGGTGAACTTCAAGATCCGCCACAACATCGAGGACGGCAGCGTGCAGCTCGCCGACCACTACCAG
CAGAACACCCCCATCGGCGACGGCCCCGTGCTGCTGCCCGACAACCACTACCTGAGCACCCAGTCCAAGC
TGAGCAAAGACCCCAACGAGAAGCGCGATCACATGGTCCTGCTGGAGTTCGTGACCGCCGCCGGGATCAC
TCTCGGCATGGACGAGCTGTACAAGTTCGAATAAGCATGCATCTAGGGCGGCCAATTCCGCCCCTCTCCC
CCCCCCCCCTCTCCCTCCCCCCCCCCTAACGTTACTGGCCGAAGCCGCTTGGAATAAGGCCGGTGTGCGT
TTGTCTATATGTTATTTTCCACCATATTGCCGTCTTTTGGCAATGTGAGGGCCCGGAAACCTGGCCCTGT
CTTCTTGACGAGCATTCCTAGGGGTCTTTCCCCTCTCGCCAAAGGAATGCAAGGTCTGTTGAATGTCGTG
AAGGAAGCAGTTCCTCTGGAAGCTTCTTGAAGACAAACAACGTCTGTAGCGACCCTTTGCAGGCAGCGGA
ACCCCCCACCTGGCGACAGGTGCCTCTGCGGCCAAAAGCCACGTGTATAAGATACACCTGCAAAGGCGGC
ACAACCCCAGTGCCACGTTGTGAGTTGGATAGTTGTGGAAAGAGTCAAATGGCTCTCCTCAAGCGTATTC
AACAAGGGGCTGAAGGATGCCCAGAAGGTACCCCATTGTATGGGATCTGATCTGGGGCCTCGGTGCACAT
GCTTTACATGTGTTTAGTCGAGGTTAAAAAAACGTCTAGGCCCCCCGAACCACGGGGACGTGGTTTTCCT
TTGAAAAACACGATGATAAGCTTGCCACAACCCGGGATCCGCCACCATGGTGAGCAAGGGCGAGGAGGAT
AACATGGCCATCATCAAGGAGTTCATGCGCTTCAAGGTGCACATGGAGGGCTCCGTGAACGGCCACGAGT
TCGAGATCGAGGGCGAGGGCGAGGGCCGCCCCTACGAGGGCACCCAGACCGCCAAGCTGAAGGTGACCAA
GGGTGGCCCCCTGCCCTTCGCCTGGGACATCCTGTCCCCTCAGTTCATGTACGGCTCCAAGGCCTACGTG
AAGCACCCCGCCGACATCCCCGACTACTTGAAGCTGTCCTTCCCCGAGGGCTTCAAGTGGGAGCGCGTGA
TGAACTTCGAGGACGGCGGCGTGGTGACCGTGACCCAGGACTCCTCCCTGCAGGACGGCGAGTTCATCTA
CAAGGTGAAGCTGCGCGGCACCAACTTCCCCTCCGACGGCCCCGTAATGCAGAAGAAGACCATGGGCTGG
GAGGCCTCCTCCGAGCGGATGTACCCCGAGGACGGCGCCCTGAAGGGCGAGATCAAGCAGAGGCTGAAGC
TGAAGGACGGCGGCCACTACGACGCTGAGGTCAAGACCACCTACAAGGCCAAGAAGCCCGTGCAGCTGCC
CGGCGCCTACAACGTCAACATCAAGTTGGACATCACCTCCCACAACGAGGACTACACCATCGTGGAACAG
TACGAACGCGCCGAGGGCCGCCACTCCACCGGCGGCATGGACGAGCTGTACAAGTAAGCGGCCGCCGATA
ATCAACCTCTGGATTACAAAATTTGTGAAAGATTGACTGGTATTCTTAACTATGTTGCTCCTTTTACGCT
ATGTGGATACGCTGCTTTAATGCCTTTGTATCATGCTATTGCTTCCCGTATGGCTTTCATTTTCTCCTCC
TTGTATAAATCCTGGTTGCTGTCTCTTTATGAGGAGTTGTGGCCCGTTGTCAGGCAACGTGGCGTGGTGT
GCACTGTGTTTGCTGACGCAACCCCCACTGGTTGGGGCATTGCCACCACCTGTCAGCTCCTTTCCGGGAC
TTTCGCTTTCCCCCTCCCTATTGCCACGGCGGAACTCATCGCCGCCTGCCTTGCCCGCTGCTGGACAGGG
GCTCGGCTGTTGGGCACTGACAATTCCGTGGTGTTGTCGGGGAAGCTGACGTCCTTTCCATGGCTGCTCG
CCTGTGTTGCCACCTGGATTCTGCGCGGGACGTCCTTCTGCTACGTCCCTTCGGCCCTCAATCCAGCGGA
CCTTCCTTCCCGCGGCCTGCTGCCGGCTCTGCGGCCTCTTCCGCGTCTTCGCCTTCGCCCTCAGACGAGT
CGGATCTCCCTTTGGGCCGCCTCCCCGCATCGGGCAATTCGAGCTCGGTACCTTTAAGACCAATGACTTA
CAAGGCAGCTGTAGATCTTAGCCACTTTTTAAAAGAAAAGGGGGGACTGGAAGGGCTAATTCACTCCCAA
CGAAGACAAGATGGGATCAATTCACCATGGGAATAACTTCGTATAGCATACATTATACGAAGTTATGCTG
CTTTTTGCTTGTACTGGGTCTCTCTGGTTAGACCAGATCTGAGCCTGGGAGCTCTCTGGCTAACTAGGGA
ACCCACTGCTTAAGCCTCAATAAAGCTTGCCTTGAGTGCTTCAAGTAGTGTGTGCCCGTCTGTTGTGTGA
CTCTGGTAACTAGAGATCCCTCAGACCCTTTTAGTCAGTGTGGAAAATCTCTAGCAGCATCTAGAATTAA
TTCCGTGTATTCTATAGTGTCACCTAAATCGTATGTGTATGATACATAAGGTTATGTATTAATTGTAGCC
GCGTTCTAACGACAATATGTACAAGCCTAATTGTGTAGCATCTGGCTTACTGAAGCAGACCCTATCATCT
CTCTCGTAAACTGCCGTCAGAGTCGGTTTGGTTGGACGAACCTTCTGAGTTTCTGGTAACGCCGTCCCGC
ACCCGGAAATGGTCAGCGAACCAATCAGCAGGGTCATCGCTAGCCAGATCCTCTACGCCGGACGCATCGT
GGCCGGCATCACCGGCGCCACAGGTGCGGTTGCTGGCGCCTATATCGCCGACATCACCGATGGGGAAGAT
CGGGCTCGCCACTTCGGGCTCATGAGCGCTTGTTTCGGCGTGGGTATGGTGGCAGGCCCCGTGGCCGGGG
GACTGTTGGGCGCCATCTCCTTGCATGCACCATTCCTTGCGGCGGCGGTGCTCAACGGCCTCAACCTACT
ACTGGGCTGCTTCCTAATGCAGGAGTCGCATAAGGGAGAGCGTCGAATGGTGCACTCTCAGTACAATCTG
CTCTGATGCCGCATAGTTAAGCCAGCCCCGACACCCGCCAACACCCGCTGACGCGCCCTGACGGGCTTGT
CTGCTCCCGGCATCCGCTTACAGACAAGCTGTGACCGTCTCCGGGAGCTGCATGTGTCAGAGGTTTTCAC
CGTCATCACCGAAACGCGCGAGACGAAAGGGCCTCGTGATACGCCTATTTTTATAGGTTAATGTCATGAT
AATAATGGTTTCTTAGACGTCAGGTGGCACTTTTCGGGGAAATGTGCGCGGAACCCCTATTTGTTTATTT
TTCTAAATACATTCAAATATGTATCCGCTCATGAGACAATAACCCTGATAAATGCTTCAATAATATTGAA
AAAGGAAGAGTATGAGTATTCAACATTTCCGTGTCGCCCTTATTCCCTTTTTTGCGGCATTTTGCCTTCC
TGTTTTTGCTCACCCAGAAACGCTGGTGAAAGTAAAAGATGCTGAAGATCAGTTGGGTGCACGAGTGGGT
TACATCGAACTGGATCTCAACAGCGGTAAGATCCTTGAGAGTTTTCGCCCCGAAGAACGTTTTCCAATGA
TGAGCACTTTTAAAGTTCTGCTATGTGGCGCGGTATTATCCCGTATTGACGCCGGGCAAGAGCAACTCGG
TCGCCGCATACACTATTCTCAGAATGACTTGGTTGAGTACTCACCAGTCACAGAAAAGCATCTTACGGAT
GGCATGACAGTAAGAGAATTATGCAGTGCTGCCATAACCATGAGTGATAACACTGCGGCCAACTTACTTC
TGACAACGATCGGAGGACCGAAGGAGCTAACCGCTTTTTTGCACAACATGGGGGATCATGTAACTCGCCT
TGATCGTTGGGAACCGGAGCTGAATGAAGCCATACCAAACGACGAGCGTGACACCACGATGCCTGTAGCA
ATGGCAACAACGTTGCGCAAACTATTAACTGGCGAACTACTTACTCTAGCTTCCCGGCAACAATTAATAG
ACTGGATGGAGGCGGATAAAGTTGCAGGACCACTTCTGCGCTCGGCCCTTCCGGCTGGCTGGTTTATTGC
TGATAAATCTGGAGCCGGTGAGCGTGGGTCTCGCGGTATCATTGCAGCACTGGGGCCAGATGGTAAGCCC
TCCCGTATCGTAGTTATCTACACGACGGGGAGTCAGGCAACTATGGATGAACGAAATAGACAGATCGCTG
AGATAGGTGCCTCACTGATTAAGCATTGGTAACTGTCAGACCAAGTTTACTCATATATACTTTAGATTGA
TTTAAAACTTCATTTTTAATTTAAAAGGATCTAGGTGAAGATCCTTTTTGATAATCTCATGACCAAAATC
CCTTAACGTGAGTTTTCGTTCCACTGAGCGTCAGACCCCGTAGAAAAGATCAAAGGATCTTCTTGAGATC
CTTTTTTTCTGCGCGTAATCTGCTGCTTGCAAACAAAAAAACCACCGCTACCAGCGGTGGTTTGTTTGCC
GGATCAAGAGCTACCAACTCTTTTTCCGAAGGTAACTGGCTTCAGCAGAGCGCAGATACCAAATACTGTT
CTTCTAGTGTAGCCGTAGTTAGGCCACCACTTCAAGAACTCTGTAGCACCGCCTACATACCTCGCTCTGC
TAATCCTGTTACCAGTGGCTGCTGCCAGTGGCGATAAGTCGTGTCTTACCGGGTTGGACTCAAGACGATA
GTTACCGGATAAGGCGCAGCGGTCGGGCTGAACGGGGGGTTCGTGCACACAGCCCAGCTTGGAGCGAACG
ACCTACACCGAACTGAGATACCTACAGCGTGAGCTATGAGAAAGCGCCACGCTTCCCGAAGGGAGAAAGG
CGGACAGGTATCCGGTAAGCGGCAGGGTCGGAACAGGAGAGCGCACGAGGGAGCTTCCAGGGGGAAACGC
CTGGTATCTTTATAGTCCTGTCGGGTTTCGCCACCTCTGACTTGAGCGTCGATTTTTGTGATGCTCGTCA
GGGGGGCGGAGCCTATGGAAAAACGCCAGCAACGCGGCCTTTTTACGGTTCCTGGCCTTTTGCTGGCCTT
TTGCTCACATGTTCTTTCCTGCGTTATCCCCTGATTCTGTGGATAACCGTATTACCGCCTTTGAGTGAGC
TGATACCGCTCGCCGCAGCCGAACGACCGAGCGCAGCGAGTCAGTGAGCGAGGAAGCGGAAGAGCGCCCA
ATACGCAAACCGCCTCTCCCCGCGCGTTGGCCGATTCATTAATGCAGCTGTGGAATGTGTGTCAGTTAGG
GTGTGGAAAGTCCCCAGGCTCCCCAGCAGGCAGAAGTATGCAAAGCATGCATCTCAATTAGTCAGCAACC
AGGTGTGGAAAGTCCCCAGGCTCCCCAGCAGGCAGAAGTATGCAAAGCATGCATCTCAATTAGTCAGCAA
CCATAGTCCCGCCCCTAACTCCGCCCATCCCGCCCCTAACTCCGCCCAGTTCCGCCCATTCTCCGCCCCA
TGGCTGACTAATTTTTTTTATTTATGCAGAGGCCGAGGCCGCCTCGGCCTCTGAGCTATTCCAGAAGTAG
TGAGGAGGCTTTTTTGGAGGCCTAGGCTTTTGCAAAAAGCTTGGACACAAGACAGGCTTGCGAGATATGT
TTGAGAATACCACTTTATCCCGCGTCAGGGAGAGGCAGTGCGTAAAAAGACGCGGACTCATGTGAAATAC
TGGTTTTTAGTGCGCCAGATCTCTATAATCTCGCGCAACCTATTTTCCCCTCGAACACTTTTTAAGCCGT
AGATAAACAGGCTGGGACACTTCACATGAGCGAAAAATACATCGTCACCTGGGACATGTTGCAGATCCAT
GCACGTAAACTCGCAAGCCGACTGATGCCTTCTGAACAATGGAAAGGCATTATTGCCGTAAGCCGTGGCG
GTCTGTACCGGGTGCGTTACTGGCGCGTGAACTGGGTATTCGTCATGTCGATACCGTTTGTATTTCCAGC
TACGATCACGACAACCAGCGCGAGCTTAAAGTGCTGAAACGCGCAGAAGGCGATGGCGAAGGCTTCATCG
TTATTGATGACCTGGTGGATACCGGTGGTACTGCGGTTGCGATTCGTGAAATGTATCCAAAAGCGCACTT
TGTCACCATCTTCGCAAAACCGGCTGGTCGTCCGCTGGTTGATGACTATGTTGTTGATATCCCGCAAGAT
ACCTGGATTGAACAGCCGTGGGATATGGGCGTCGTATTCGTCCCGCCAATCTCCGGTCGCTAATCTTTTC
AACGCCTGGCACTGCCGGGCGTTGTTCTTTTTAACTTCAGGCGGGTTACAATAGTTTCCAGTAAGTATTC
TGGAGGCTGCATCCATGACACAGGCAAACCTGAGCGAAACCCTGTTCAAACCCCGCTTTAAACATCCTGA
AACCTCGACGCTAGTCCGCCGCTTTAATCACGGCGCACAACCGCCTGTGCAGTCGGCCCTTGATGGTAAA
ACCATCCCTCACTGGTATCGCATGATTAACCGTCTGATGTGGATCTGGCGCGGCATTGACCCACGCGAAA
TCCTCGACGTCCAGGCACGTATTGTGATGAGCGATGCCGAACGTACCGACGATGATTTATACGATACGGT
GATTGGCTACCGTGGCGGCAACTGGATTTATGAGTGGGCCCCGGATCTTTGTGAAGGAACCTTACTTCTG
TGGTGTGACATAATTGGACAAACTACCTACAGAGATTTAAAGCTCTAAGGTAAATATAAAATTTTTAAGT
GTATAATGTGTTAAACTACTGATTCTAATTGTTTGTGTATTTTAGATTCCAACCTATGGAACTGATGAAT
GGGAGCAGTGGTGGAATGCCTTTAATGAGGAAAACCTGTTTTGCTCAGAAGAAATGCCATCTAGTGATGA
TGAGGCTACTGCTGACTCTCAACATTCTACTCCTCCAAAAAAGAAGAGAAAGGTAGAAGACCCCAAGGAC
TTTCCTTCAGAATTGCTAAGTTTTTTGAGTCATGCTGTGTTTAGTAATAGAACTCTTGCTTGCTTTGCTA
TTTACACCACAAAGGAAAAAGCTGCACTGCTATACAAGAAAATTATGGAAAAATATTCTGTAACCTTTAT
AAGTAGGCATAACAGTTATAATCATAACATACTGTTTTTTCTTACTCCACACAGGCATAGAGTGTCTGCT
ATTAATAACTATGCTCAAAAATTGTGTACCTTTAGCTTTTTAATTTGTAAAGGGGTTAATAAGGAATATT
TGATGTATAGTGCCTTGACTAGAGATCATAATCAGCCATACCACATTTGTAGAGGTTTTACTTGCTTTAA
AAAACCTCCCACACCTCCCCCTGAACCTGAAACATAAAATGAATGCAATTGTTGTTGTTAACTTGTTTAT
TGCAGCTTATAATGGTTACAAATAAAGCAATAGCATCACAAATTTCACAAATAAAGCATTTTTTTCACTG
CATTCTAGTTGTGGTTTGTCCAAACTCATCAATGTATCTTATCATGTCTGGATCAACTGGATAACTCAAG
CTAACCAAAATCATCCCAAACTTCCCACCCCATACCCTATTACCACTGCCAATTACCTGTGGTTTCATTT
ACTCTAAACCTGTGATTCCTCTGAATTATTTTCATTTTAAAGAAATTGTATTTGTTAAATATGTACTACA
AACTTAGTAGTTGGAAGGGCTAATTCACTCCCAAAGAAGACAAGATATCCTTGATCTGTGGATCTACCAC
ACACAAGGCTACTTCCCTGATTAGCAGAACTACACACCAGGGCCAGGGGTCAGATATCCACTGACCTTTG
GATGGTGCTACAAGCTAGTACCAGTTGAGCCAGATAAGGTAGAAGAGGCCAATAAAGGAGAGAACACCAG
CTTGTTACACCCTGTGAGCCTGCATGGGATGGATGACCCGGAGAGAGAAGTGTTAGAGTGGAGGTTTGAC
AGCCGCCTAGCATTTCATCACGTGGCCCGAGAGCTGCATCCGGAGTACTTCAAGAACTGCTGATATCGAG
CTTGCTACAAGGGACTTTCCGCTGGGGACTTTCCAGGGAGGCGTGGCCTGGGCGGGACTGGGGAGTGGCG
AGCCCTCAGATCCTGCATATAAGCAGCTGCTTTTTGCCTGTACTGGGTCTCTCTGGTTAGACCAGATCTG
AGCCTGGGAGCTCTCTGGCTAACTAGGGAACCCACTGCTTAAGCCTCAATAAAGCTTGCCTTGAGTGCTT
CAAGTAGTGTGTGCCCGTCTGTTGTGTGACTCTGGTAACTAGAGATCCCTCAGACCCTTTTAGTCAGTGT
GGAAAATCTCTAGCAGTGGCGCCCGAACAGGGACTTGAAAGCGAAAGGGAAACCAGAGGAGCTCTCTCGA
CGCAGGACTCGGCTTGCTGAAGCGCGCACGGCAAGAGGCGAGGGGCGGCGACTGGTGAGTACGCCAAAAA
TTTTGACTAGCGGAGGCTAGAAGGAGAGAGATGGGTGCGAGAGCGTCAGTATTAAGCGGGGGAGAATTAG
ATCGCGATGGGAAAAAATTCGGTTAAGGCCAGGGGGAAAGAAAAAATATAAATTAAAACATATAGTATGG
GCAAGCAGGGAGCTAGAACGATTCGCAGTTAATCCTGGCCTGTTAGAAACATCAGAAGGCTGTAGACAAA
TACTGGGACAGCTACAACCATCCCTTCAGACAGGATCAGAAGAACTTAGATCATTATATAATACAGTAGC
AACCCTCTATTGTGTGCATCAAAGGATAGAGATAAAAGACACCAAGGAAGCTTTAGACAAGATAGAGGAA
GAGCAAAACAAAAGTAAGACCACCGCACAGCAAGCGGCCGGCCGCTGATCTTCAGACCTGGAGGAGGAGA
TATGAGGGACAATTGGAGAAGTGAATTATATAAATATAAAGTAGTAAAAATTGAACCATTAGGAGTAGCA
CCCACCAAGGCAAAGAGAAGAGTGGTGCAGAGAGAAAAAAGAGCAGTGGGAATAGGAGCTTTGTTCCTTG
GGTTCTTGGGAGCAGCAGGAAGCACTATGGGCGCAGCGTCAATGACGCTGACGGTACAGGCCAGACAATT
ATTGTCTGGTATAGTGCAGCAGCAGAACAATTTGCTGAGGGCTATTGAGGCGCAACAGCATCTGTTGCAA
CTCACAGTCTGGGGCATCAAGCAGCTCCAGGCAAGAATCCTGGCTGTGGAAAGATACCTAAAGGATCAAC
AGCTCCTGGGGATTTGGGGTTGCTCTGGAAAACTCATTTGCACCACTGCTGTGCCTTGGAATGCTAGTTG
GAGTAATAAATCTCTGGAACAGATTTGGAATCACACGACCTGGATGGAGTGGGACAGAGAAATTAACAAT
TACACAAGCTTAATACACTCCTTAATTGAAGAATCGCAAAACCAGCAAGAAAAGAATGAACAAGAATTAT
TGGAATTAGATAAATGGGCAAGTTTGTGGAATTGGTTTAACATAACAAATTGGCTGTGGTATATAAAATT
ATTCATAATGATAGTAGGAGGCTTGGTAGGTTTAAGAATAGTTTTTGCTGTACTTTCTATAGTGAATAGA
GTTAGGCAGGGATATTCACCATTATCGTTTCAGACCCACCTCCCAACCCCGAGGGGACCCGACAGGCCCG
AAGGAATAGAAGAAGAAGGTGGAGAGAGAGACAGAGACAGATCCATTCGATTAGTGAACGGATCTCGACG
GTATCGGTTAACTTTTAAAAGAAAAGGGGGGATTGGGGGGTACAGTGCAGGGGAAAGAATAGTAGACATA
ATAGCAACAGACATACAAACTAAAGAATTACAAAAACAAATTACAAAAATTCAAAATTTTATCGATCACG
AGACTAGCCTCGACAAGCTTGATCGATGGCTCCGGTGCCCGTCAGTGGGCAGAGCGCACATCGCCCACAG
TCCCCGAGAAGTTGGGGGGAGGGGTCGGCAATTGAACCGGTGCCTAGAGAAGGTGGCGCGGGGTAAACTG
GGAAAGTGATGTCGTGTACTGGCTCCGCCTTTTTCCCGAGGGTGGGGGAGAACCGTATATAAGTGCAGTA
GTCGCCGTGAACGTTCTTTTTCGCAACGGGTTTGCCGCCAGAACACAGGTGTCGTGACGCGCATCCAGGC
CTAAGCTTACGCTCGAGTAATAATAAT
